>Addgene plasmid #203968 | pAttB-Tub-HA-Wnk | depositor full sequence | sequence record 395435 | pAttB-Tub-HA-Wnk sequence 17113 bps
CTAGAGTCGACCTCGAACGTTAACGTTAACGTAACGTTAACTCGAGCTAGATCATAATCAGCCATACCAC
ATTTGTAGAGGTTTTACTTGCTTTAAAAAACCTCCCACACCTCCCCCTGAACCTGAAACATAAAATGAAT
GCAATTGTTGTTGTTAACTTGTTTATTGCAGCTTATAATGGTTACAAATAAAGCAATAGCATCACAAATT
TCACAAATAAAGCATTTTTTTCACTGCATTCTAGTTGTGGTTTGTCCAAACTCATCAATGTATGTCGAGG
TCGACCTGCAGCCCAAGCTGCTAGAGATCCACTAGTGTCGACGATGTAGGTCACGGTCTCGAAGCCGCGG
TGCGGGTGCCAGGGCGTGCCCTTGGGCTCCCCGGGCGCGTACTCCACCTCACCCATCTGGTCCATCATGA
TGAACGGGTCGAGGTGGCGGTAGTTGATCCCGGCGAACGCGCGGCGCACCGGGAAGCCCTCGCCCTCGAA
ACCGCTGGGCGCGGTGGTCACGGTGAGCACGGGACGTGCGACGGCGTCGGCGGGTGCGGATACGCGGGGC
AGCGTCAGCGGGTTCTCGACGGTCACGGCGGGCATGTCGACACTAGTTCTAGCCAGCTTTTGTTCCCTTT
AGTGAGGGTTAATTTCGAGCTTGGCGTAATCATGGTCATAGCTGTTTCCTGTGTGAAATTGTTATCCGCT
CACAATTCCACACAACATACGAGCCGGAAGCATAAAGTGTAAAGCCTGGGGTGCCTAATGAGTGAGCTAA
CTCACATTAATTGCGTTGCGCTCACTGCCCGCTTTCCAGTCGGGAAACCTGTCGTGCCAGCTGCATTAAT
GAATCGGCCAACGCGCGGGGAGAGGCGGTTTGCGTATTGGGCGCTCTTCCGCTTCCTCGCTCACTGACTC
GCTGCGCTCGGTCGTTCGGCTGCGGCGAGCGGTATCAGCTCACTCAAAGGCGGTAATACGGTTATCCACA
GAATCAGGGGATAACGCAGGAAAGAACATGTGAGCAAAAGGCCAGCAAAAGGCCAGGAACCGTAAAAAGG
CCGCGTTGCTGGCGTTTTTCCATAGGCTCCGCCCCCCTGACGAGCATCACAAAAATCGACGCTCAAGTCA
GAGGTGGCGAAACCCGACAGGACTATAAAGATACCAGGCGTTTCCCCCTGGAAGCTCCCTCGTGCGCTCT
CCTGTTCCGACCCTGCCGCTTACCGGATACCTGTCCGCCTTTCTCCCTTCGGGAAGCGTGGCGCTTTCTC
ATAGCTCACGCTGTAGGTATCTCAGTTCGGTGTAGGTCGTTCGCTCCAAGCTGGGCTGTGTGCACGAACC
CCCCGTTCAGCCCGACCGCTGCGCCTTATCCGGTAACTATCGTCTTGAGTCCAACCCGGTAAGACACGAC
TTATCGCCACTGGCAGCAGCCACTGGTAACAGGATTAGCAGAGCGAGGTATGTAGGCGGTGCTACAGAGT
TCTTGAAGTGGTGGCCTAACTACGGCTACACTAGAAGAACAGTATTTGGTATCTGCGCTCTGCTGAAGCC
AGTTACCTTCGGAAAAAGAGTTGGTAGCTCTTGATCCGGCAAACAAACCACCGCTGGTAGCGGTGGTTTT
TTTGTTTGCAAGCAGCAGATTACGCGCAGAAAAAAAGGATCTCAAGAAGATCCTTTGATCTTTTCTACGG
GGTCTGACGCTCAGTGGAACGAAAACTCACGTTAAGGGATTTTGGTCATGAGATTATCAAAAAGGATCTT
CACCTAGATCCTTTTAAATTAAAAATGAAGTTTTAAATCAATCTAAAGTATATATGAGTAAACTTGGTCT
GACAGTTACCAATGCTTAATCAGTGAGGCACCTATCTCAGCGATCTGTCTATTTCGTTCATCCATAGTTG
CCTGACTCCCCGTCGTGTAGATAACTACGATACGGGAGGGCTTACCATCTGGCCCCAGTGCTGCAATGAT
ACCGCGAGACCCACGCTCACCGGCTCCAGATTTATCAGCAATAAACCAGCCAGCCGGAAGGGCCGAGCGC
AGAAGTGGTCCTGCAACTTTATCCGCCTCCATCCAGTCTATTAATTGTTGCCGGGAAGCTAGAGTAAGTA
GTTCGCCAGTTAATAGTTTGCGCAACGTTGTTGCCATTGCTACAGGCATCGTGGTGTCACGCTCGTCGTT
TGGTATGGCTTCATTCAGCTCCGGTTCCCAACGATCAAGGCGAGTTACATGATCCCCCATGTTGTGCAAA
AAAGCGGTTAGCTCCTTCGGTCCTCCGATCGTTGTCAGAAGTAAGTTGGCCGCAGTGTTATCACTCATGG
TTATGGCAGCACTGCATAATTCTCTTACTGTCATGCCATCCGTAAGATGCTTTTCTGTGACTGGTGAGTA
CTCAACCAAGTCATTCTGAGAATAGTGTATGCGGCGACCGAGTTGCTCTTGCCCGGCGTCAATACGGGAT
AATACCGCGCCACATAGCAGAACTTTAAAAGTGCTCATCATTGGAAAACGTTCTTCGGGGCGAAAACTCT
CAAGGATCTTACCGCTGTTGAGATCCAGTTCGATGTAACCCACTCGTGCACCCAACTGATCTTCAGCATC
TTTTACTTTCACCAGCGTTTCTGGGTGAGCAAAAACAGGAAGGCAAAATGCCGCAAAAAAGGGAATAAGG
GCGACACGGAAATGTTGAATACTCATACTCTTCCTTTTTCAATATTATTGAAGCATTTATCAGGGTTATT
GTCTCATGAGCGGATACATATTTGAATGTATTTAGAAAAATAAACAAATAGGGGTTCCGCGCACATTTCC
CCGAAAAGTGCCACCTAAATTGTAAGCGTTAATATTTTGTTAAAATTCGCGTTAAATTTTTGTTAAATCA
GCTCATTTTTTAACCAATAGGCCGAAATCGGCAAAATCCCTTATAAATCAAAAGAATAGACCGAGATAGG
GT
[37 nt withheld, positions 2943-2979]
AAAGAACGTGGACTCCAACGTCAAAGG
[49 nt withheld, positions 3007-3055]
T
[91 nt withheld, positions 3057-3147]
G
[124 nt withheld, positions 3149-3272]
CCCATTCGCCATTCAGGCTGCGCAACTGTTGGGAAGGGCGATCGGTGCGGGCCTCTTCGCTATTACGCCA
GCTGGCGAAAGGGGGATGTGCTGCAAGGCGATTAAGTTGGGTAACGCCAGGGTTTTCCCAGTCACGACGT
TGTAAAACGACGGCCAGTGAATTGTAATACGACTCACTATAGGGCGAATTGGGTACGTACCGGGCCCCTA
GTATGTATGTAAGTTAATAAAACCCATTTTTGCGGAAAGTAGATAAAAAAAACATTTTTTTTTTTTACTG
CACTGGATATCATTGAACTTATCTGATCAGTTTTAAATTTACTTCGATCCAAGGGTATTTGATGTACCAG
GTTCTTTCGATTACCTCTCACTCAAAATGACATTCCACTCAAAGTCAGCGCTGTTTGCCTCCTTCTCTGT
CCACAGAAATATCGCCGTCTCTTTCGCCGCTGCGTCCGCTATCTCTTTCGCCACCGTTTGTAGCGTTACG
TAGCGTCAATGTCCGCCTTCAGTTGCATTTTGTCAGCGGTTTCGTGACGAAGCTCCAAGCGGTTTACGCC
ATCAATTAAACACAAAGTGCTGTGCCAAAACTCCTCTCGCTTCTTATTTTTGTTTGTTTTTTGAGTGATT
GGGGTGGTGATTGGTTTTGGGTGGGTAAGCAGGGGAAAGTGTGAAAAATCCCGGCAATGGGCCAAGAGGA
TCAGGAGCTATTAATTCGCGGAGGCAGCAAACACCCATCTGCCGAGCATCTGAACAATGTGAGTAGTACA
TGTGCATACATCTTAAGTTCACTTGATCTATAGGAACTGCGATTGCAACATCAAATTGTCTGCGGCGTGA
GAACTGCGACCCACAAAAATCCCAAACCGCAATTGCACAAACAAATAGTGACACGAAACAGATTATTCTG
GTAGCTGTTCTCGCTATATAAGACAATTTTTGAGATCATATCATGATCAAGACATCTAAAGGCATTCATT
TTCGACTATATTCTTTTTTACAAAAAATATAACAACCAGATATTTTAAGCTGATCCTAGATGCACAAAAA
ATAAATAAAAGTATAAACCTACTTCGTAGGATACTTCGGGGTACTTTTTGTTCGGGGTTAGATGAGCATA
ACGCTTGTAGTTGATATTTGAGATCCCCTATCATTGCAGGGTGACAGCGGAGCGGCTTCGCAGAGCTGCA
TTAACCAGGGCTTCGGGCAGGCCAAAAACTACGGCACGCTCCGGCCACCCAGTCCGCCGGAGGACTCCGG
TTCAGGGAGCGGCCAACTAGCCGAGAACCTCACCTATGCCTGGCACAATATGGACATCTTTGGGGCGGTC
AATCAGCCGGGCTCCGGATGGCGGCAGCTGGTCAACCGGACACGCGGACTATTCTGCAACGAGCGACACA
TACCGGCGCCCAGGAAACATTTGCTCAAGAACGGTGAGTTTCTATTCGCAGTCGGCTGATCTGTGTGAAA
TCTTAATAAAGGGTCCAATTACCAATTTGAAACTCAGTTTGCGGCGTGGCCTATCCGGGCGAACTTTTGG
CCGTGATGGGCAGTTCCGGTGCCGGAAAGACGACCCTGCTGAATGCCCTTGCCTTTCGATCGCCGCAGGG
CATCCAAGTATCGCCATCCGGGATGCGACTGCTCAATGGCCAACCTGTGGACGCCAAGGAGATGCAGGCC
AGGTGCGCCTATGTCCAGCAGGATGACCTCTTTATCGGCTCCCTAACGGCCAGGGAACACCTGATTTTCC
AGGCCATGGTGCGGATGCCACGACATCTGACCTATCGGCAGCGAGTGGCCCGCGTGGATCAGGTGATCCA
GGAGCTTTCGCTCAGCAAATGTCAGCACACGATCATCGGTGTGCCCGGCAGGGTGAAAGGTCTGTCCGGC
GGAGAAAGGAAGCGTCTGGCATTCGCCTCCGAGGCACTAACCGATCCGCCGCTTCTGATCTGCGATGAGC
CCACCTCCGGACTGGACTCATTTACCGCCCACAGCGTCGTCCAGGTGCTGAAGAAGCTGTCGCAGAAGGG
CAAGACCGTCATCCTGACCATTCATCAGCCGTCTTCCGAGCTGTTTGAGCTCTTTGACAAGATCCTTCTG
ATGGCCGAGGGCAGGGTAGCTTTCTTGGGCACTCCCAGCGAAGCCGTCGACTTCTTTTCCTAGTGAGTTC
GATGTGTTTATTAAGGGTATCTAGCATTACATTACATCTCAACTCCTATCCAGCGTGGGTGCCCAGTGTC
CTACCAACTACAATCCGGCGGACTTTTACGTACAGGTGTTGGCCGTTGTGCCCGGACGGGAGATCGAGTC
CCGTGATCGGATCGCCAAGATATGCGACAATTTTGCTATTAGCAAAGTAGCCCGGGATATGGAGCAGTTG
TTGGCCACCAAAAATTTGGAGAAGCCACTGGAGCAGCCGGAGAATGGGTACACCTACAAGGCCACCTGGT
TCATGCAGTTCCGGGCGGTCCTGTGGCGATCCTGGCTGTCGGTGCTCAAGGAACCACTCCTCGTAAAAGT
GCGACTTATTCAGACAACGGTGAGTGGTTCCAGTGGAAACAAATGATATAACGCTTACAATTCTTGGAAA
CAAATTCGCTAGATTTTAGTTAGAATTGCCTGATTCCACACCCTTCTTAGTTTTTTTCAATGAGATGTAT
AGTTTATAGTTTTGCAGAAAATAAATAAATTTCATTTAACTCGCGAACATGTTGAAGATATGAATATTAA
TGAGATGCGAGTAACATTTTAATTTGCAGATGGTTGCCATCTTGATTGGCCTCATCTTTTTGGGCCAACA
ACTCACGCAAGTGGGCGTGATGAATATCAACGGAGCCATCTTCCTCTTCCTGACCAACATGACCTTTCAA
AACGTCTTTGCCACGATAAATGTAAGTCTTGTTTAGAATACATTTGCATATTAATAATTTACTAACTTTC
TAATGAATCGATTCGATTTAGGTGTTCACCTCAGAGCTGCCAGTTTTTATGAGGGAGGCCCGAAGTCGAC
TTTATCGCTGTGACACATACTTTCTGGGCAAAACGATTGCCGAATTACCGCTTTTTCTCACAGTGCCACT
GGTCTTCACGGCGATTGCCTATCCGATGATCGGACTGCGGGCCGGAGTGCTGCACTTCTTCAACTGCCTG
GCGCTGGTCACTCTGGTGGCCAATGTGTCAACGTCCTTCGGATATCTAATATCCTGCGCCAGCTCCTCGA
CCTCGATGGCGCTGTCTGTGGGTCCGCCGGTTATCATACCATTCCTGCTCTTTGGCGGCTTCTTCTTGAA
CTCGGGCTCGGTGCCAGTATACCTCAAATGGTTGTCGTACCTCTCATGGTTCCGTTACGCCAACGAGGGT
CTGCTGATTAACCAATGGGCGGACGTGGAGCCGGGCGAAATTAGCTGCACATCGTCGAACACCACGTGCC
CCAGTTCGGGCAAGGTCATCCTGGAGACGCTTAACTTCTCCGCCGCCGATCTGCCGCTGGACTACGTGGG
TCTGGCCATTCTCATCGTGAGCTTCCGGGTGCTCGCATATCTGGCTCTAAGACTTCGGGCCCGACGCAAG
GAGTAGCCGACATATATCCGAAATAACTGCTTGTTTTTTTTTTTTACCATTATTACCATCGTGTTTACTG
TTTATTGCCCCCTCAAAAAGCTAATGTAATTATATTTGTGCCAATAAAAACAAGATATGACCTATAGAAT
ACAAGTATTTCCCCTTCGAACATCCCCACAAGTAGACTTTGGATTTGTCTTCTAACCAAAAGACTTACAC
ACCTGCATACCTTACATCAAAAACTCGTTTATCGCTACATAAAACACCGGGATATATTTTTTATATACAT
ACTTTTCAAATCGCGCGCCCTCTTCATAATTCACCTCCACCACACCACGTTTCGTAGTTGCTCTTTCGCT
GTCTCCCACCCGCTCTCCGCAACACATTCACCTTTTGTTCGACGACCTTGGAGCGACTGTCGTTAGTTCC
GCGCGATTCGGTTCGCTCAAATGGTTCCGAGTGGTTCATTTCGTCTCAATAGAAATTAGTAATAAATATT
TGTATGTACAATTTATTTGCTCCAATATATTTGTATATATTTCCCTCACAGCTATATTTATTCTAATTTA
ATATTATGACTTTTTAAGGTAATTTTTTGTGACCTGTTCGGAGTGATTAGCGTTACAATTTGAACTGAAA
GTGACATCCAGTGTTTGTTCCTTGTGTAGATGCATCTCAAAAAAATGGTGGGCATAATAGTGTTGTTTAT
ATATATCAAAAATAACAACTATAATAATAAGAATACATTTAATTTAGAAAATGCTTGGATTTCACTGGAA
CTAGGCTAGCATAACTTCGTATAATGTATGCTATACGAAGTTATGCTAGCGGATCCGGGAATTGGGAATT
CGATATCAAGCTTGCACAGGTCCTGTTCGATAACGTCGTACTCGGGAATCACCTTTAACTTGTCCGCTAT
TGGGTATTTGTCCTTAAACACATTCGTAATCTCTCCCACAATCATTGCCCTGGCCTCTGCAATGTAAAAA
GTATTTATAAAATATCGCTGGCTCTAAAGAAAACATATTAATCAAAGTATTGAGGCTTTATCAATCTAAC
ATTTACAAGTAGTCAGACCACAATTTTTAGACTGCACTTCTGCGTAAGTAAATGAAATGAAATGGTGACC
TACTCTTGGGTAGCCGTACTGTTATATGCTGACGAGCCTTCACCTGGGCCTGCTTTTTCTCCTGTTTCGT
CTGATGCGTCGGATGCGGCTGGACTGGCTGATTGTTGGGATTGGGTTTTGGATGCTGCTCCGAAAGGTGG
GCCACAGCTTTTGCGATGGTGGTGCCCACTATGCGGTTGCTGCAGGAACTACAGCTGAATGTTCGCTTTA
TTGTCTGCAGCTCCTGGGGCTGGACGAAGGCCACGCCCTCACCCGGTGCGGCCATCTCCTGCGGCAAAAC
GTATGTGGGATTCCTGTCCAAGTAGCTCTCGATGCCCACCATAATGCGCTCCAGCAGGTTGGCCAGGTGC
GGGTCTAGCTGCGGCGGATTCGTCGTCTGGTTCACTGAGTTTAGGGTCTGCAGAAAGAAGTGTGCCTCCA
TGGTAAGCGGATTCATCTGCACGATCAGCGGGCTTTAGTCTAAAAATTCGAATGATACAAACTCGTACTC
ACGTAAAGCAGTTTGTTTGGCATCATCTCGGCCATCGTCTTATTCTTCTTCGTGGCCTTTGTTACCGGAG
CGGCTATGTTGGGCGCGGTGGAGCCCGGAAGCTGAAAGGTTAATCGAATGCGTTAACTTTTCTGCAACTC
GAAAGTTTGCCGCCTTTGTTCGACTGCCAATAACTGTTGATTCGAAAATTCGAATCGAAGCGGTTGAATT
TCGTAGGGTGGCCAACTACACCAAAGTTCGCCGGCGGTGTATGCATGTGAGTGTGAGTGTGACAGTGGGT
GTACGTGTGCTTTAAGCGACACAATCGCACCGCGATGTACATATTTTTGTAGAAATGTGTGTGCATTTTT
CGTCCGGATCACGGCTCCATAAAATAAATCATATCACAGGGCTCAGGGATTTGTGAGTAGAAGTTCCCGC
CACTTAAACGTCACTTGTGAAATCGCCATCGACGGTCAACTTTTACTCACACTGGTCTTCCGCGGACGGA
CCGTCTCAAAGTACTGCCTTTCTGCGTTGGAAAACATCGCCTTTTTCGTCCAAAAGGAGTCCCCAGGTTC
GATCCGCATGGCGTTGTGCGTGCGTGCCTTTCTTTTCAAATGATTACGGCTATTAACTTGGGGGCGTTAA
GTTGGAAACACGTAAATTGCAGACTGCGATTAGAGTGACCATGAGTAGGAGTTCAAAATCTCCTGACATC
ATTTTCTTAAAACCTGCTTTGTTTTTTACATTTCTATTTAATATAACTCCTATTTGAATAAAAAAACAAA
ACAAGTTTAGATGTTAAGATATTAACTACATCCTTTGCTCCAAAGGGAGAGGGGAAGTTATGGAGTTAAT
TAATTTGCTGTTGGAAATCAATATGGAGTCAGAAATATAATGATTTACTAAACCTTATTGAATCGGTAAC
GATGCGAATTTATATTAAAATAGCTTTTATGAAACATTCAACAAAAATATTATTAATGTTGGCCCACTTT
AGCAACCGGTTAGGTCTACCGGTTGGGCAAGCAAAGATTCACGCCCTGGTTCGAGTCCCAACTAGTCCTG
CAAAATACCGCAGCAAGTTTTAGAGAGACCAAGTGCCATTACCTCTCCCACTTCAGTTATCGGTTATGCG
GCGTTTAAGTCGACAGCTTGCCGTCTCTAGCTCCGGTGCCTATATAAAGCAGCCCGCTTTCCACATTTCA
TATTCGTTTTACGTTTGTCAAGCCTCATAGCCGGCAGTTCGAACGTATACGCTCTCTGAGTCAGACCTCG
AAATCGTAGCTCTACACAATTCTGTGAATTTTCCTTGTCGCGTGTGAAACACTTCCAATAAAAACTCCTG
CAGGTGAGTACTTTAAAAAAAAATCTAGTGAAATAATGCTGAAAAGAAATTTGTGTGGGCAAAATTCAAT
GGGCAAAAACGCGATGCGGCTTTTTCTCAAAATGGCGGCCGGCCTGCGTTTTTTCCTCAAAAGTGATGAC
GTCATGCCTGTTTTTTTTTTTTTGTTCGCAATGAGGAATGGCTCTTAAAATCTACTAGATAAAAAAAATA
TTCATTATTTCTATGCTGCTGGAACGCTTCATTAATCTTAAAAATTCTAAATTCGGTTACCATGATACTT
CGACGCATAACTGTAGATTTTGGATAGAATTAAAGAGAAAATGGCGAGAGAGTAAAATTCCGGCGTCGGC
AAAGTAGAGCAAAAAAATCAGTATACCATTTAGCTACCTCTCTCACTCGCACGCAGTGCCGGCTCAAGTT
GGGCGCGGCTCTGCAATTATCGATTTTCTTGGGGTGTGTAACTAATCATCCGTTTTCCCTTCCTCCTCAT
CCACAGCGTGAAGGTACCCGCCCGGGGATCAGATCCGCGGCCGCCACCATGTACCCCTACGACGTGCCCG
ACTACGCGATGGATAGCAAAATAGAACCTGCAGATGCCATAAGCAACCAGAAAGCTGGTCTTACTTCGGG
CAAACCTAAAAAAGACAAGTCAGTCAAGGGGACGTCGCAAGCGGTTGTTTCAGACACCAAGAAAATGGAG
GCCAGAAAGTCCTCCTCGGACACGGTGATCGAGCCATTGATCAAGCAGCAGGCGCCACTGCACTCGTCAA
AGACCACGCCAACGACTTTGACGGCGAACTTCGTGCAAAACATTCGATTCGTCCGTAAAAATGTGGAACA
GTCAGGCAGGAACACCAATCCACTGCAGTTCGTTGAACTCGAGACAGAGTTTCCTCGTGACTATGACGAC
AACATCGAGATGCTTTCCCGCGAGGCGGAGCATCTGGAGGAGCAGTTCCGCACGCCTACGCGCTCCAATG
CTACGGATGCCACTTCCCACCATGTGGCCGGAATCATCGACAACATTATAACCGAAGCGTCACGGAGTCT
TACAATCGAAAAGACTGAAGACGATGTGCCATTGAAGTCTTCTACCAAGCACTCAAGCGGCGTAAAACGA
GTTGGCTTTCAAGTAGAGGATAAGGACGATACCGAAGTTCAGAGCGAAAAGCAGGCAAAGAGCTTCGACG
ACATAACCAAAAAAGCGGAGAGCTCCGAGGCTAGCGCAGAGGAAGCTGCTGTCACCGGGTCCTCGACAGA
TGCATCTGCATCTCCCCTGCCCTCCACGTCGCTGGTCTCCACCACATCTTCAGCTACATCGATAACCAAG
AGTAAGAGCGATGAGGACGATGATCCGGTGGCCATGTCGCCGTGCGGACGATTCTTTAAGTACGATAAGG
AAGTCGGACGCGGTTCCTTTAAAACTGTCTATCGTGGCCTGGACACGTTGACTGGTGTTCCAGTTGCCTG
GTGCGAGTTATTGGACAAGCAAGTAAAAAAAAGTGAACGTACTAGATTTCGCGAGGAGGCAGACATGCTG
AAGAAACTTCAGCACCCAAACATAGTGCGGTTTTATACATATTGGGAGTTTCCTATTGGCCGCAAGAAGA
ATATTGTACTAGTCACCGAACTAATGTTATCTGGAACTTTGAAATCCTATTTGAAACGATTCAAAAAAAT
ACACCCAAAGGTATTGAAGTCATGGTGTCGCCAGATACTAAAAGGCCTTAACTTCCTGCATACTCGTCAA
TTTCCTATAATTCATCGTGATTTGAAATGTGATAATATTTTTATAACTGGCACCACTGGTAGTGTTAAAA
TCGGCGACTTGGGCCTGGCAACTTTGAAAAACCGCTCCCACGCGAAATCTGTGATTGGTACGCCGGAGTT
TATGGCCCCGGAAATGTACGAGGAGCACTACGACGAGTCGGTGGACGTATATGCATTCGGCATGTGCATG
TTGGAGATGGCCATTTCCGAATATCCTTACAGTGAGTGCAAGGGTCCTGCACAGATCTACAAAAAGGTGA
TATCGGGCATTAAGCCAGCGGCGTTGGCTAAGGTGGAGGATCCCAACGTGCGCGACATTATCGAACGGTG
CATTGAACTTAAAAAGGAGGATCGCCCCAGCTGCAATGAACTGCTAGAATCGGAGTTCTTTGACGAAGAT
ATCGGTATACGAGTGGAGCCAACTGCTTCGGAGCAGTTCCTTTCTGATCCGAGCATCAGCATCATCGAGT
TCCGACTGCGGTTTATGGATCCCAAGAAGCGCTCGTCCCGTCATAAGGAAAACGAGGCAATTCAGTTTGA
GTACAACATCAGGCATGACGAGTACGAACAGATTGCGCAAGAAATGATGAAGGAAAATATTATATCTGAG
GACGACTCTCGCGCTGTAGCTCGGCTTTTAAAAGTGCAGGTGGTGTCGTTGCTTAAGGAACGTGCCCAGC
GTCAAACTCAAATCAAGCTGCAAAACGAGAAGTCTCGTTTGGAAAAATTGGCATTGCAAAAGCAACGTGA
GAGTTTGCCGACTAACGTCGATGAAGACGAGGAAGAGGAGGAGGAGTCCGAGGACGAGGAGGATGGTGTT
AAATGGAATCAGCGCCTGCAGCTAAGATATGACCTGCTTAACACTGATTCAGAAACAAGCCTGGCTCTAT
CCACGAACAGCGTCGAACCGCAGCAGCTGTCCACTCGCTCGAACACTTCGATTCCGAACAGTGGCATTCA
GCAACCTGTTCAGGTCCCAGGTCAAGTGCCTGTTTCCCAGTTGATCTCGGTGCAACCACAGGCTATTCCG
TCACCGGCTATTCCCATGCAACAGAAGCCGACGGTGCACTACATTCAACCGCCACAGCTGGCCTCTTATC
AAAATTCGAATGCATCGATGCAGGAGATGACCAATAACCAGGTCATTTCGCCGACAGGCAGTCAACAAAT
GCAACAGCAACAACCCGTAGTGGCACCAACAGTCAATCATCAGGTCATGCCGCAGCAGCAAGTGAACCAA
CAACAGCAACAACCACAAATGATGCAGCAAATACCCCAGCAAGTTCAAGTGCAACAGCCCCAAACTGTAT
TGCCTCCGCAGCCACATGAGCAGCAGCCACAGCAACAACAACAGCCACTGCAGCAGCAACTGCAGCAGCT
TATGCATACTAACGTGCAGGCTCCGGATTTGACTCAACAGCAACAAATGGCTCAGCAACAGGCCCAGCAA
TATTTTCAGCAGCAGCAGCAACAGCCTCAGCAGGCCGTTAACATGCAACAAGCTTATGCAATGCAGCAAG
CTGGCCAACAGCAACAGCTTTCGCAGCCTCTTCAAATTCAGCAACAGATCTTGCAGCAACAACAAGTGGC
CGTTTCACATCAGCAACAGATAATGCAGCAACAACTGGCCCAGCATCAGCTGCAACAGCTGCAGCAGCAG
CAGCTTCAACAACAGCAACTGCAACAGCAACAGCAGCAGCAAATACAACAACAGCAACTCCAACAACAAC
AACTCCAGCAACAGCAATTCGTACAGCAGTATGCGCAGGCAATGCCTCAGCAACAACATCAGCAACTCGT
TACGGGATCGCAAGTCATGGCACCGCATCAACATCAGCAACCTATTCAGATCCCAGTGCAGATGCAAGTT
CCACCGACGTCCGTGGCTCCTCCAATACAACACACTTACAATCAGCAGGGCGGACAAGTAACGCTCAGTG
ATGCCCAACAGCAACAGCATCCTGGATTCTCGGCCGTACCACAACAGGCAGCGCCATTTATACAACAGCC
CACACAGCAACCCATTCAGCTATCAATGCCTTTGGAACAACAATTGCAGCAATTGCTGCATAGCCAGCCA
GCCCAGCAACAACAGGCCATGAGCCAACAGCAGCAACAGTCTATGGTCCAACAGCAGCAACAGCCCTTGG
TGCAACAGCAACAACTGCCTTTGGTACAACAGCAGCCGCCTTTGGTCCAGCAGCAGCAACCGCTGGTTCA
GCATCAGCAGCCTTCGGTCCAACATCAGCAACCTTTGGTGCAACAGCCCCAGCAACAGCAACCACAGCCC
CAGAATCAGCAACCACAGCCCCAGACACAGCAAACACACGTGGTTCAGCAACAACCACCACAGCAGCAAC
CTGCAGTAGAGCAAATCTCACAGATTTCTTCGCAAGTGCCTGTTCAACAGGAAAATCTGCAGCCAATACA
GGTCAACAAAGATGCGAATGTCGCAACGGATGCAATGTCCCTAAATAGCGCCCACGGTGCCCTCGAACCT
GCACCGAAGACCGAACCCCAGAACTCTGCTGATGCGGAAAAGCAGCAAAAGCAGACAGGCACGGGCACAC
GTTCCCAGAAACCGAGGCGATCAAACCGGAGCGGCAACGAACGGATTCCCAAACTTAGTGTAACCAGCGT
CGACGAGGGCAGCGTCATAAACTGTCACATGGAAAATAAACTTAAAACGATTACATTTAAATTCGACATA
GGAGACGTAAATCCGGTTGAAATAGCCAATAAATTGATCGCCCAAGATTTGCTTTCTAATTGTCAAAGTA
CAGTTTTTGTGGAAATGATCAATGAAATTGTTGACCAAGTCAAACAGAATCCCAATCAAATCCCTATACC
GACAAATTATCGCCGCAATATTGAAAAGCGGGATGAAACCGCCAGCGACATCACAAAGATGTTCGAGCCC
ACTATCCATGGTGTTGAAACCCTGCCATCCGGTGGAGGAGGCGCTGAACAGTCAAACTGCAACTTGACTT
TAGAGGCCAGGTCCCATTTATCCAACATACCAAATGCGAAAGAACCACAGCTGAACGTCAGCACTCCGCC
CACAACCACTTCGACTATGTCTTCCTCATCAACCGCATCGAGGGATGCGCCCAATAGTAGCAATGACGTG
ACCATCGGCTCTGGTTCCGTTTCTCGAAAAACGAGCACGGCCTCGGAGTACACTTCGCTATCGATTGACT
ATATGCCCGACAGCAACATTACTCCAACTGGTCCGGAGCCACCGCTTGACGATGGCAAGGATAAAAAACC
TTGCTCCCTTGCTATAGCCAGAATGCAAAAGCTCTTGGAGTCGGCCGGCAATGGTGCTCCTCGCAGCCTG
AATTTGCCCTTGAATCGTCACCTGAAAATTCAAGAGGACTTGAAGCATACTAGAAGTCTTGACGATTTGA
CCGCAGTGAAAATAACCTTTGACATGCCCAACAAGGCTGCATTGGACACTTCGGAAAACGCTCAGCAGGC
CACAGAAGCGGAAGCGGAGAAACCAAAAGATAAATCCGGACAGGCAGTAGGCAACCAGGGAACTGGAGCG
GCCAACACTCTAGAGCAGTTAAAAATAGAACTGGAGAACATTACTCATGCCCACGCGTTTGCCTCCGCTG
TAGTGGCCTCGATTAACAACAGAGCTCCTCATCAAGCTTCCCCAGCAATGTCCTCCCTAAAGGCCACTTC
TGGACAACCACAGACACAAGAGATAACCAAGCCAAATAACGGAGCAGGCCCTTCAGTACCCTCAGTGGGT
CAGAATACTCCCACTGCAGCCTTAACATCCGCCAGGGGCTCAGGCTCCTCCGTCTACAACTCACGTCGCA
CATCCATCGACAACAGCGTGGGATCCGACATGCACCTGCACACTGCCACTAATCTTGAAGGGACAGTGAG
CAACCCGGATCCGATCCCGACTGAGGCATCGGTTGGAATTACCATTGCTACGGGTCATGAGAAGCAACTC
TCCAAGCAGCCCAGTTTGGAAAAGCCTTCTGCCACTTCCATTTTAACGAACAACAGTGATCCTCCGCAAA
GGAATCCCAGCAATGGATCAATTAACCAAAATTCAATAGCTGATTTGGAAAAGAAATTGGCAGCTTTGCG
AAATACCGAAAACACAGAAGAGTCTGCAACAGCAACGTTGTCAGTGGTTCCTAAACAAGTTGAAGAGGTA
GTCAATCCAAGCGCGCGTAAAATTTCGCGTTTTAGTGTCAGTCGTGTGCAGGAGCAGAAAACTTCAACCG
GAGTTGAGGAACCAGCTCAAGGTCAACTTAAGATCGACCTCCAAGTCGCCGGCCCTGGAGGCCAGGTGCA
GACCAACAACTCCGTTCAGAACGGCAGCGTGGTCAACACTCCAACCGAAGTCATCAGCTCTCCTATTCAA
AATGTTCCGCTGGCCATTAACGGAATTCAGTTGATGTACCAACAGCCCCAGCAGATACACCAGTTGCCAG
GTGGAACATCAACTACTACAAGTGGAGCAGGGACTCAGTGCATTGTAGTGCCGCAAGTGGTCAATCAAAA
TGGCACCCACGTGCAACAGCCGTCTAACCTACAGCCACAGCAGCAGAGCGTACATCCAAATATGACTCAA
CAGCCACAGCAGACGCCACTTAATGGGCACCCATCTATGGTTAACACTCTTCAGCAGCAGCCACCACAAC
AATCCTTACCGATGCAGACGATTCAGTCGCAGCAGCAGCAGCATAACCAAATGCCTATCATTTCGCAACA
ACAGCAGCAGCAGATCCTAATGCAGCAGCAACAGCAACAGGGATCCCAGCAAGGATCACAGCAATTTAAT
TTGCCTGGCACACAACAGACTCATCCTCAGCACCAGTTCATCCAGTCGCAGCCCAACCAACTTCACTCGC
TTCCGCCCCAGGTAGTGAGCATGGCTCAGGGAAATCTGCCGCATCAGCTTCCACCCATGCAGACTATGGG
AGCCCAACAGCAAATGATCTCGCAACAACAGCATCAGTTGCAGATGCAGTCGCATATGCACCAACAAAAC
GTGCCCGGAATGTACAACCAGCAGACTGGAGCTCGTGTGGCAGCACCCCAAAATTTCGCAGGTGCAGTTC
CAAATCATTTGTTGCAGCAGTCCCCTTTGATGGCATCCCAGCAGCCAGCACAGCCCATGCAACACGTTAT
GCAACCGATTTTCAATGCAACGTCCGGTGAAGTTACCGAAGAGCCTGTCTCTTTAGCAGCTACGCATCCG
CATCTGCTACCGAGCGATATTCAATCCGATATAAAGCACAATTTAGACTCATTAGTGAACCAATTGTGCA
ATACGCGCTTGGGTACTAACCAGCACCAACGGCTGTTGCTGTTGCGTCAGAGACAACTCATCGAAGAGGA
CGAGCTGCGTCTTAAACATTATGTGGAATACGAAAAGTTCCAAAAGGCACTGCGCCAATCTATTAGCACA
AACGTTCCAGCTAATGCAGCTTACTATTCTGCGGCTGCCGCACAGCTTCCAACTAATTTGGCAGCCCCAG
CAGCTCCGTCCTCATCGAATCCGACGTCCACTAGCTCCGCAAACACATAAC
Features (pLannotate 1.2.2; 20 found; start..end, strand, type, name):
     50..133     +  CDS            large T antigen (fragment): large T antigen from SV40 (simian virus 40)
    156..237     +  polyA_signal   SV40 poly(A) signal: SV40 polyadenylation signal
    338..407     +  protein_bind   attB: attB site for the φC31 integrase (Groth et al., 2000) phage φC31 integrase
    626..644     -  promoter       T3 promoter: promoter for bacteriophage T3 RNA polymerase
    687..709     -  protein_bind   lac operator (fragment): The lac repressor binds to the lac operator to inhibit transcription in E. coli. This inhibition can be relieved by adding lactose or isopropyl-β-D-thiogalactopyranoside (IPTG). lac repressor encoded by lacI
    713..743     -  promoter       lac promoter: promoter for the E. coli lac operon
    758..779     -  protein_bind   CAP binding site: CAP binding activates transcription in the presence of cAMP. E. coli catabolite activator protein
    792..884     -  CDS            lacI (fragment): lac repressor; lacI; The lac repressor binds to the lac operator to inhibit transcription in E. coli. This inhibition can be relieved by adding lactose or isopropyl-β-D-thiogalactopyranoside (IPTG).
   1067..1655    -  rep_origin     ori: high-copy-number ColE1/pMB1/pBR322/pUC origin of replication
   1826..2686    -  CDS            AmpR: β-lactamase; bla; confers resistance to ampicillin, carbenicillin, and related antibiotics
   2687..2791    -  promoter       AmpR promoter: bla
   2844..3272    -  rep_origin     f1 ori (sequence partly withheld): f1 bacteriophage origin of replication; arrow indicates direction of (+) strand synthesis
   3277..3434    -  CDS            lacZα (fragment): LacZα fragment of β-galactosidase; lacZ fragment
   3437..3455    +  promoter       T7 promoter: promoter for bacteriophage T7 RNA polymerase
   3480..7616    +  gene           mini-white: white; This modified version of the white gene lacks part of the first intron.
   7623..7656    -  protein_bind   loxP: Cre-mediated recombination occurs in the 8-bp core sequence (GCATACAT). Cre recombinase
   7677..7695    +  misc_feature   MCS (fragment): pBluescript multiple cloning site
   7967..8398    -  CDS            Tailor (fragment): TUTT_DROME - Experimental evidence at protein level: Swiss-Prot protein existence level 1. Uridylyltransferase which mediates terminal uridylation of miRNAs, leading to their degradation. Has high specificity for splicing-derived miRNAs (mirtrons) and other miRNA substrates containing a 3'-G terminal nucleotide. Appears to be a major suppressor of mirtron biogenesis. From Drosophila melanogaster (Fruit fly).
   8455..9021    -  CDS            Tailor (fragment): TUTT_DROME - Experimental evidence at protein level: Swiss-Prot protein existence level 1. Uridylyltransferase which mediates terminal uridylation of miRNAs, leading to their degradation. Has high specificity for splicing-derived miRNAs (mirtrons) and other miRNA substrates containing a 3'-G terminal nucleotide. Appears to be a major suppressor of mirtron biogenesis. From Drosophila melanogaster (Fruit fly).
  11119..11958   +  CDS            WNK8 (fragment): WNK8_ARATH - Experimental evidence at protein level: Swiss-Prot protein existence level 1. Regulates flowering time by modulating the photoperiod pathway. Phosphorylates the vacuolar ATPase subunit C (VATC) and RGS1 (PubMed:16427632, PubMed:18761494). Regulates EDM2 that, in turn, modulates development processes (PubMed:20840782, PubMed:20149132). From Arabidopsis thaliana (Mouse-ear cress).
