>Addgene plasmid #203968 | pAttB-Tub-HA-Wnk | addgene full sequence | sequence record 403124 | Addgene NGS Result
CTAGAGTCGACCTCGAACGTTAACGTTAACGTAACGTTAACTCGAGCTAGATCATAATCAGCCATACCAC
ATTTGTAGAGGTTTTACTTGCTTTAAAAAACCTCCCACACCTCCCCCTGAACCTGAAACATAAAATGAAT
GCAATTGTTGTTGTTAACTTGTTTATTGCAGCTTATAATGGTTACAAATAAAGCAATAGCATCACAAATT
TCACAAATAAAGCATTTTTTTCACTGCATTCTAGTTGTGGTTTGTCCAAACTCATCAATGTATGTCGAGG
TCGACCTGCAGCCCAAGCTGCTAGAGATCCACTAGTGTCGACGATGTAGGTCACGGTCTCGAAGCCGCGG
TGCGGGTGCCAGGGCGTGCCCTTGGGCTCCCCGGGCGCGTACTCCACCTCACCCATCTGGTCCATCATGA
TGAACGGGTCGAGGTGGCGGTAGTTGATCCCGGCGAACGCGCGGCGCACCGGGAAGCCCTCGCCCTCGAA
ACCGCTGGGCGCGGTGGTCACGGTGAGCACGGGACGTGCGACGGCGTCGGCGGGTGCGGATACGCGGGGC
AGCGTCAGCGGGTTCTCGACGGTCACGGCGGGCATGTCGACACTAGTTCTAGCCAGCTTTTGTTCCCTTT
AGTGAGGGTTAATTTCGAGCTTGGCGTAATCATGGTCATAGCTGTTTCCTGTGTGAAATTGTTATCCGCT
CACAATTCCACACAACATACGAGCCGGAAGCATAAAGTGTAAAGCCTGGGGTGCCTAATGAGTGAGCTAA
CTCACATTAATTGCGTTGCGCTCACTGCCCGCTTTCCAGTCGGGAAACCTGTCGTGCCAGCTGCATTAAT
GAATCGGCCAACGCGCGGGGAGAGGCGGTTTGCGTATTGGGCGCTCTTCCGCTTCCTCGCTCACTGACTC
GCTGCGCTCGGTCGTTCGGCTGCGGCGAGCGGTATCAGCTCACTCAAAGGCGGTAATACGGTTATCCACA
GAATCAGGGGATAACGCAGGAAAGAACATGTGAGCAAAAGGCCAGCAAAAGGCCAGGAACCGTAAAAAGG
CCGCGTTGCTGGCGTTTTTCCATAGGCTCCGCCCCCCTGACGAGCATCACAAAAATCGACGCTCAAGTCA
GAGGTGGCGAAACCCGACAGGACTATAAAGATACCAGGCGTTTCCCCCTGGAAGCTCCCTCGTGCGCTCT
CCTGTTCCGACCCTGCCGCTTACCGGATACCTGTCCGCCTTTCTCCCTTCGGGAAGCGTGGCGCTTTCTC
ATAGCTCACGCTGTAGGTATCTCAGTTCGGTGTAGGTCGTTCGCTCCAAGCTGGGCTGTGTGCACGAACC
CCCCGTTCAGCCCGACCGCTGCGCCTTATCCGGTAACTATCGTCTTGAGTCCAACCCGGTAAGACACGAC
TTATCGCCACTGGCAGCAGCCACTGGTAACAGGATTAGCAGAGCGAGGTATGTAGGCGGTGCTACAGAGT
TCTTGAAGTGGTGGCCTAACTACGGCTACACTAGAAGAACAGTATTTGGTATCTGCGCTCTGCTGAAGCC
AGTTACCTTCGGAAAAAGAGTTGGTAGCTCTTGATCCGGCAAACAAACCACCGCTGGTAGCGGTGGTTTT
TTTGTTTGCAAGCAGCAGATTACGCGCAGAAAAAAAGGATCTCAAGAAGATCCTTTGATCTTTTCTACGG
GGTCTGACGCTCAGTGGAACGAAAACTCACGTTAAGGGATTTTGGTCATGAGATTATCAAAAAGGATCTT
CACCTAGATCCTTTTAAATTAAAAATGAAGTTTTAAATCAATCTAAAGTATATATGAGTAAACTTGGTCT
GACAGTTACCAATGCTTAATCAGTGAGGCACCTATCTCAGCGATCTGTCTATTTCGTTCATCCATAGTTG
CCTGACTCCCCGTCGTGTAGATAACTACGATACGGGAGGGCTTACCATCTGGCCCCAGTGCTGCAATGAT
ACCGCGAGACCCACGCTCACCGGCTCCAGATTTATCAGCAATAAACCAGCCAGCCGGAAGGGCCGAGCGC
AGAAGTGGTCCTGCAACTTTATCCGCCTCCATCCAGTCTATTAATTGTTGCCGGGAAGCTAGAGTAAGTA
GTTCGCCAGTTAATAGTTTGCGCAACGTTGTTGCCATTGCTACAGGCATCGTGGTGTCACGCTCGTCGTT
TGGTATGGCTTCATTCAGCTCCGGTTCCCAACGATCAAGGCGAGTTACATGATCCCCCATGTTGTGCAAA
AAAGCGGTTAGCTCCTTCGGTCCTCCGATCGTTGTCAGAAGTAAGTTGGCCGCAGTGTTATCACTCATGG
TTATGGCAGCACTGCATAATTCTCTTACTGTCATGCCATCCGTAAGATGCTTTTCTGTGACTGGTGAGTA
CTCAACCAAGTCATTCTGAGAATAGTGTATGCGGCGACCGAGTTGCTCTTGCCCGGCGTCAATACGGGAT
AATACCGCGCCACATAGCAGAACTTTAAAAGTGCTCATCATTGGAAAACGTTCTTCGGGGCGAAAACTCT
CAAGGATCTTACCGCTGTTGAGATCCAGTTCGATGTAACCCACTCGTGCACCCAACTGATCTTCAGCATC
TTTTACTTTCACCAGCGTTTCTGGGTGAGCAAAAACAGGAAGGCAAAATGCCGCAAAAAAGGGAATAAGG
GCGACACGGAAATGTTGAATACTCATACTCTTCCTTTTTCAATATTATTGAAGCATTTATCAGGGTTATT
GTCTCATGAGCGGATACATATTTGAATGTATTTAGAAAAATAAACAAATAGGGGTTCCGCGCACATTTCC
CCGAAAAGTGCCACCTAAATTGTAAGCGTTAATATTTTGTTAAAATTCGCGTTAAATTTTTGTTAAATCA
GCTCATTTTTTAACCAATAGGCCGAAATCGGCAAAATCCCTTATAAATCAAAAGAATAGACCGAGATAGG
GT
[37 nt withheld, positions 2943-2979]
AAAGAACGTGGACTCCAACGTCAAAGG
[49 nt withheld, positions 3007-3055]
T
[91 nt withheld, positions 3057-3147]
G
[124 nt withheld, positions 3149-3272]
CCCATTCGCCATTCAGGCTGCGCAACTGTTGGGAAGGGCGATCGGTGCGGGCCTCTTCGCTATTACGCCA
GCTGGCGAAAGGGGGATGTGCTGCAAGGCGATTAAGTTGGGTAACGCCAGGGTTTTCCCAGTCACGACGT
TGTAAAACGACGGCCAGTGAATTGTAATACGACTCACTATAGGGCGAATTGGGTACGTACCGGGCCCCTA
GTATGTATGTAAGTTAATAAAACCCATTTTTGCGGAAAGTAGATAAAAAAAACATTTTTTTTTTTTACTG
CACTGGATATCATTGAACTTATCTGATCAGTTTTAAATTTACTTCGATCCAAGGGTATTTGATGTACCAG
GTTCTTTCGATTACCTCTCACTCAAAATGACATTCCACTCAAAGTCAGCGCTGTTTGCCTCCTTCTCTGT
CCACAGAAATATCGCCGTCTCTTTCGCCGCTGCGTCCGCTATCTCTTTCGCCACCGTTTGTAGCGTTACG
TAGCGTCAATGTCCGCCTTCAGTTGCATTTTGTCAGCGGTTTCGTGACGAAGCTCCAAGCGGTTTACGCC
ATCAATTAAACACAAAGTGCTGTGCCAAAACTCCTCTCGCTTCTTATTTTTGTTTGTTTTTTGAGTGATT
GGGGTGGTGATTGGTTTTGGGTGGGTAAGCAGGGGAAAGTGTGAAAAATCCCGGCAATGGGCCAAGAGGA
TCAGGAGCTATTAATTCGCGGAGGCAGCAAACACCCATCTGCCGAGCATCTGAACAATGTGAGTAGTACA
TGTGCATACATCTTAAGTTCACTTGATCTATAGGAACTGCGATTGCAACATCAAATTGTCTGCGGCGTGA
GAACTGCGACCCACAAAAATCCCAAACCGCAATTGCACAAACAAATAGTGACACGAAACAGATTATTCTG
GTAGCTGTTCTCGCTATATAAGACAATTTTTGAGATCATATCATGATCAAGACATCTAAAGGCATTCATT
TTCGACTATATTCTTTTTTACAAAAAATATAACAACCAGATATTTTAAGCTGATCCTAGATGCACAAAAA
ATAAATAAAAGTATAAACCTACTTCGTAGGATACTTCGGGGTACTTTTTGTTCGGGGTTAGATGAGCATA
ACGCTTGTAGTTGATATTTGAGATCCCCTATCATTGCAGGGTGACAGCGGAGCGGCTTCGCAGAGCTGCA
TTAACCAGGGCTTCGGGCAGGCCAAAAACTACGGCACGCTCCGGCCACCCAGTCCGCCGGAGGACTCCGG
TTCAGGGAGCGGCCAACTAGCCGAGAACCTCACCTATGCCTGGCACAATATGGACATCTTTGGGGCGGTC
AATCAGCCGGGCTCCGGATGGCGGCAGCTGGTCAACCGGACACGCGGACTATTCTGCAACGAGCGACACA
TACCGGCGCCCAGGAAACATTTGCTCAAGAACGGTGAGTTTCTATTCGCAGTCGGCTGATCTGTGTGAAA
TCTTAATAAAGGGTCCAATTACCAATTTGAAACTCAGTTTGCGGCGTGGCCTATCCGGGCGAACTTTTGG
CCGTGATGGGCAGTTCCGGTGCCGGAAAGACGACCCTGCTGAATGCCCTTGCCTTTCGATCGCCGCAGGG
CATCCAAGTATCGCCATCCGGGATGCGACTGCTCAATGGCCAACCTGTGGACGCCAAGGAGATGCAGGCC
AGGTGCGCCTATGTCCAGCAGGATGACCTCTTTATCGGCTCCCTAACGGCCAGGGAACACCTGATTTTCC
AAGCCATGGTGCGGATGCCACGACATCTGACCTATCGGCAGCGAGTGGCCCGCGTGGATCAGGTGATCCA
GGAGCTTTCGCTCAGCAAATGTCAGCACACGATCATCGGTGTGCCCGGCAGGGTGAAAGGTCTGTCCGGC
GGAGAAAGGAAGCGTCTGGCATTCGCCTCCGAGGCTCTAACCGATCCGCCGCTTCTGATCTGCGATGAGC
CCACCTCCGGACTGGACTCCTTTACCGCCCACAGCGTCGTCCAGGTGCTGAAGAAGCTGTCGCAGAAGGG
CAAGACCGTCATCCTGACCATTCATCAGCCGTCTTCCGAGCTGTTTGAGCTCTTTGACAAGATCCTTCTG
ATGGCCGAGGGCAGGGTAGCTTTCTTGGGCACTCCCAGCGAAGCCGTCGACTTCTTTTCCTAGTGAGTTC
GATGTGTTTATTAAGGGTATCTAGTATTACATAACATCTCAACTCCTATCCAGCGTGGGTGCCCAGTGTC
CTACCAACTACAATCCGGCGGACTTTTACGTACAGGTGTTGGCCGTTGTGCCCGGACGGGAGATCGAGTC
CCGTGATCGGATCGCCAAGATATGCGACAATTTTGCCATTAGCAAAGTAGCCCGGGATATGGAGCAGTTG
TTGGCCACCAAAAATCTGGAGAAGCCACTGGAGCAGCCGGAGAATGGGTACACCTACAAGGCCACCTGGT
TCATGCAGTTCCGGGCGGTCCTGTGGCGATCCTGGCTGTCGGTGCTCAAGGAACCACTCCTCGTAAAAGT
GCGACTTATTCAGACAACGGTGAGTGGTTCCAGTGGAAACAAATGATATAACGCTTACAATTCTTGGAAA
CAAATTCGCTAGATTTTAGATAGAATTGCCTGATTCCACACCCTTCTTAGTTTTTTTCAATGAGATGTAT
AGTTTATAGTTTTGCAGAAGATAAATAAATTTCATTTAACTCGCGAATATTAATGAGATGCGAGTAACAT
TTTAATTTGCAGATGGTTGCCATCTTGATTGGCCTCATCTTTTTGGGCCAACAACTCACGCAAGTGGGTG
TGATGAATATCAACGGAGCCATCTTCCTCTTCCTGACCAACATGACCTTTCAAAACGTCTTTGCCACGAT
AAATGTAAGTCATGTTTAGAATACATTTGCATTTCAATAATTTACTAACTTTCTAATGAATCGATTCGAT
TTAGGTGTTCACCTCAGAGCTGCCAGTTTTTATGAGGGAGGCCCGAAGTCGACTTTATCGCTGTGACACA
TACTTTCTGGGCAAAACGATTGCCGAATTGCCGCTTTTTCTCACAGTGCCACTGGTCTTCACGGCGATTG
CCTATCCGATGATCGGACTGCGGGCCGGAGTGCTGCACTTCTTCAACTGCCTGGCGCTGGTCACTCTGGT
GGCCAATGTGTCAACGTCCTTCGGATATCTAATATCCTGCGCCAGCTCCTCGACCTCGATGGCGCTGTCT
GTGGGTCCGCCGGTTATCATACCATTCCTGCTCTTTGGCGGCTTCTTCTTGAACTCGGGCTCGGTGCCAG
TATACCTCAAATGGTTGTCGTACCTCTCATGGTTCCGTTACGCCAACGAGGGTCTGCTGATTAACCAATG
GGCGGACGTGGAGCCGGGCGAAATTAGCTGCACATCGTCGAACACCACGTGCCCCAGTTCGGGCAAGGTC
ATCCTGGAGACGCTTAACTTCTCCGCCGCCGATCTGCCGCTGGACTACGTGGGTCTGGCCATTCTCATCG
TGAGCTTCCGGGTGCTCGCATATCTGGCTCTAAGACTTCGGGCCCGACGCAAGGAGTAGCCGACATATAT
CCGAAATAACTGCTTGTTTTTTTTTTTTACCATTATTACCATCGTGTTTACTGTTTATTGCCCCCTCAAA
AAGCTAATGTAATTATATTTGTGCCAATAAAAACAAGATATGACCTATAGAATACAAGTATTTCCCCTTC
GAACATCCCCACAAGTAGACTTTGGATTTGTCTTCTAACCAAAAGACTTACACACCTGCATACCTTACAT
CAAAAACTCGTTTATCGCTACATAAAACACCGGGATATATTTTTTATATACATACTTTTCAAATCGCGCG
CCCTCTTCATAATTCACCTCCACCACACCACGTTTCGTAGTTGCTCTTTCGCTGTCTCCCACCCGCTCTC
CGCAACACATTCACCTTTTGTTCGACGACCTTGGAGCGACTGTCGTTAGTTCCGCGCGATTCGGTTCGCT
CAAATGGTTCCGAGTGGTTCATTTCGTCTCAATAGAAATTAGTAATAAATATTTGTATGTACAATTTATT
TGCTCCAATATATTTGTATATATTTCCCTCACAGCTATATTTATTCTAATTTAATATTATGACTTTTTAA
GGTAATTTTTTGTGACCTGTTCGGAGTGATTAGCGTTACAATTTGAACTGAAAGTGACATCCAGTGTTTG
TTCCTTGTGTAGATGCATCTCAAAAAAATGGTGGGCATAATAGTGTTGTTTATATATATCAAAAATAACA
ACTATAATAATAAGAATACATTTAATTTAGAAAATGCTTGGATTTCACTGGAACTAGGCTAGCATAACTT
CGTATAATGTATGCTATACGAAGTTATGCTAGCGGATCCGGGAATTGGGAATTCGATATCAAGCTTGCAC
AGGTCCTGTTCGATAACGTCGTACTCGGGAATCACCTTTAACTTGTCCGCTATTGGGTATTTGTCCTTAA
ACACATTCGTAATCTCTCCCACAATCATTGCCCTGGCCTCTGCAATGTAAAAAGTATTTATAAAATATCG
CTGGCTCTAAAGGAAACATATTAATCAAAGTATTGAGGCTTTATCAATCTAACATTTACAAGTAGTCAGA
CCACAATTTTTAGACTGCACTTCTGCGTAAGTAAATGAAATGAAATGGTGACCTACTCTTGGGTAGCCGT
ACTGTTATATGCTGACGAGCCTTCACCTGGGCCTGCTTTTTCTCCTGTTTCGTCTGATGCGTCGGATGCG
GCTGGACTGGCTGATTGTTGGGATTGGGTTTTGGATGCTGCTCCGAAAGGTGGGCCACAGCTTTTGCGAT
GGTGGTGCCCACTATGCGGTTGCTGCAGGAACTACAGCTGAATGTTCGCTTTATTGTCTGCAGCTCCTGG
GGCTGGACGAAGGCCACGCCCTCACCCGGTGCGGCCATCTCCTGCGGCAAAACGTATGTGGGATTCCTGT
CCAAGTAGCTCTCGATGCCCACCATAATGCGCTCCAGCAGGTTGGCCAGGTGCGGGTCTAGCTGCGGCGG
ATTCGTCGTCTGGTTCACTGAGTTTAGGGTCTGCAGAAAGAAGTGTGCCTCCATGGTAAGCGGATTCATC
TGCACGATCAGCGGGCTTTAGTCTAAAAATTCGAATGATACAAACTCGTACTCACGTAAAGCAGTTTGTT
TGGCATCATCTCGGCCATCGTCTTATTCTTCTTCGTGGCCTTTGTTACCGGAGCGGCTATGTTGGGCGCG
GTGGAGCCCGGAAGCTGAAAGGTTAATCGAATGCGTTAACTTTTCTGCAACTCGAAAGTTTGCCGCCTTT
GTTCGACTGCCAATAACTGTTGATTCGAAAATTCGAATCGAAGCGGTTGAATTTCGTAGGGTGGCCAACT
ACACCAAAGTTCGCCGGCGGTGTATGCATGTGAGTGTGAGTGTGACAGTGGGTGTACGTGTGCTTTAAGC
GACACAATCGCACCGCGATGTACATATTTTTGTAGTAATGTGTGTGCATTTTTCGTCCGGATCACGGCTC
CATAAAATAAATCATATCACAGGGCTCAGGGATTTGTGAGTAGAAGTTCCCGCCACTTAAACGTCACTTG
TGAAATCGCCATCGACGGTCAACTTTTACTCACACTGGTCTTTCGCGGACGGACCGTCTCAAAGTACTGC
CTTTCTGCGTTGGAAAACATCGCCTTTTTCGTCCAAAAGGAGTCCCCAGGTTCGATCCGCATGGCGTTGT
GCGTGCGTGCCTTTCTTTTCAAATGATTACGGCTATTAACTTGGGGGCGTTAAGTTGGAAACACGTAAAT
TGCAGACTGCGATTAGAGTGACCATGAGTAGGAGTTCAAAATCTCCTGACATCATTTTCTTAAAACCTGC
TTTGTTTTTTACATTTCTATTTAATATAACTCCTATTTGAATAAAAAAACAAAACAAGTTTAGATGTTAA
GATATTAACTACATCCTTTGCTCCAAAGGGAGAGGGGAAGTTATGGAGTTAATTAATTTGCTGTTGGAAA
TCAATATGGAGTCAGAAATATAATGATTTACTAAACCTTATTGAATCGGTAACGATGCGAATTTATATTA
AAATAGCTTTTATGAAACATTCAACAAAAATATTATTAATGTTGGCCCACTTTAGCAACCGGTTAGGTCT
ACCGGTTGGGCAAGCAAAGATTCACGCCCTGGTTCGAGTCCCAACTAGTCCTGCAAAATACCGCAGCAAG
TTTTAGAGAGACCAAGTGCCATTACCTCTCCCACTTCAGTTATCGGTTATGCGGCGTTTAAGTCGACAGC
TTGCCGTCTCTAGCTCCGGTGCCTATATAAAGCAGCCCGCTTTCCACATTTCATATTCGTTTTACGTTTG
TCAAGCCTCATAGCCGGCAGTTCGAACGTATACGCTCTCTGAGTCAGACCTCGAAATCGTAGCTCTACAC
AATTCTGTGAATTTTCCTTGTCGCGTGTGAAACACTTCCAATAAAAACTCCTGCAGGTGAGTACTTTAAA
AAAAAATCTAGTGAAATAATGCTGAAAAGAAATTTGTGTGGGCAAAATTCAATGGGCAAAAACGCGATGC
GGCTTTTTCTCAAAATGGCGGCCGGCCTGCGTTTTTTCCTCAAAAGTGATGACGTCATGCCTGTTTTTTT
TTTTTTTGTTCGCAATGAGGAATGGCTCTTAAAATCTACTAGATAAAAAAAATATTCATTATTTCTATGC
TGCTGGAACGCTTCATTAATCTTAAAAATTCTAAATTCGGTTACCATGATACTTCGACGCATAACTGTAG
ATTTTGGATAGAATTAAAGAGAAAATGGCGAGAGAGTAAAATTCCGGCGTCGGCAAAGTAGAGCAAAAAA
ATCAGTATACCATTTAGCTACCTCTCTCACTCGCACGCAGTGCCGGCTCAAGTTGGGCGCGGCTCTGCAA
TTATCGATTTTCTTGGGGTGTGTAACTAATCATCCGTTTTCCCTTCCTCCTCATCCACAGCGTGAAGGTA
CCCGCCCGGGGATCAGATCCGCGGCCGCCACCATGTACCCCTACGACGTGCCCGACTACGCGATGGATAG
CAAAATAGAACCTGCAGATGCCATAAGCAACCAGAAAGCTGGTCTTACTTCGGGCAAACCTAAAAAAGAC
AAGTCAGTCAAGGGGACGTCGCAAGCGGTTGTTTCAGACACCAAGAAAATGGAGGCCAGAAAGTCCTCCT
CGGACACGGTGATCGAGCCATTGATCAAGCAGCAGGCGCCACTGCACTCGTCAAAGACCACGCCAACGAC
TTTGACGGCGAACTTCGTGCAAAACATTCGATTCGTCCGTAAAAATGTGGAACAGTCAGGCAGGAACACC
AATCCACTGCAGTTCGTTGAACTCGAGACAGAGTTTCCTCGTGACTATGACGACAACATCGAGATGCTTT
CCCGCGAGGCGGAGCATCTGGAGGAGCAGTTCCGCACGCCTACGCGCTCCAATGCTACGGATGCCACTTC
CCACCATGTGGCCGGAATCATCGACAACATTATAACCGAAGCGTCACGGAGTCTTACAATCGAAAAGACT
GAAGACGATGTGCCATTGAAGTCTTCTACCAAGCACTCAAGCGGCGTAAAACGAGTTGGCTTTCAAGTAG
AGGATAAGGACGATACCGAAGTTCAGAGCGAAAAGCAGGCAAAGAGCTTCGACGACATAACCAAAAAAGC
GGAGAGCTCCGAGGCTAGCGCAGAGGAAGCTGCTGTCACCGGGTCCTCGACAGATGCATCTGCATCTCCC
CTGCCCTCCACGTCGCTGGTCTCCACCACATCTTCAGCTACATCGATAACCAAGAGTAAGAGCGATGAGG
ACGATGATCCGGTGGCCATGTCGCCGTGCGGACGATTCTTTAAGTACGATAAGGAAGTCGGACGCGGTTC
CTTTAAAACTGTCTATCGTGGCCTGGACACGTTGACTGGTGTTCCAGTTGCCTGGTGCGAGTTATTGGAC
AAGCAAGTAAAAAAAAGTGAACGTACTAGATTTCGCGAGGAGGCAGACATGCTGAAGAAACTTCAGCACC
CAAACATAGTGCGGTTTTATACATATTGGGAGTTTCCTATTGGCCGCAAGAAGAATATTGTACTAGTCAC
CGAACTAATGTTATCTGGAACTTTGAAATCCTATTTGAAACGATTCAAAAAAATACACCCAAAGGTATTG
AAGTCATGGTGTCGCCAGATACTAAAAGGCCTTAACTTCCTGCATACTCGTCAATTTCCTATAATTCATC
GTGATTTGAAATGTGATAATATTTTTATAACTGGCACCACTGGTAGTGTTAAAATCGGCGACTTGGGCCT
GGCAACTTTGAAAAACCGCTCCCACGCGAAATCTGTGATTGGTACGCCGGAGTTTATGGCCCCGGAAATG
TACGAGGAGCACTACGACGAGTCGGTGGACGTATATGCATTCGGCATGTGCATGTTGGAGATGGCCATTT
CCGAATATCCTTACAGTGAGTGCAAGGGTCCTGCACAGATCTACAAAAAGGTGATATCGGGCATTAAGCC
AGCGGCGTTGGCTAAGGTGGAGGATCCCAACGTGCGCGACATTATCGAACGGTGCATTGAACTTAAAAAG
GAGGATCGCCCCAGCTGCAATGAACTGCTAGAATCGGAGTTCTTTGACGAAGATATCGGTATACGAGTGG
AGCCAACTGCTTCGGAGCAGTTCCTTTCTGATCCGAGCATCAGCATCATCGAGTTCCGACTGCGGTTTAT
GGATCCCAAGAAGCGCTCGTCCCGTCATAAGGAAAACGAGGCAATTCAGTTTGAGTACAACATCAGGCAT
GACGAGTACGAACAGATTGCGCAAGAAATGATGAAGGAAAATATTATATCTGAGGACGACTCTCGCGCTG
TAGCTCGGCTTTTAAAAGTGCAGGTGGTGTCGTTGCTTAAGGAACGTGCCCAGCGTCAAACTCAAATCAA
GCTGCAAAACGAGAAGTCTCGTTTGGAAAAATTGGCATTGCAAAAGCAACGTGAGAGTTTGCCGACTAAC
GTCGATGAAGACGAGGAAGAGGAGGAGGAGTCCGAGGACGAGGAGGATGGTGTTAAATGGAATCAGCGCC
TGCAGCTAAGATATGACCTGCTTAACACTGATTCAGAAACAAGCCTGGCTCTATCCACGAACAGCGTCGA
ACCGCAGCAGCTGTCCACTCGCTCGAACACTTCGATTCCGAACAGTGGCATTCAGCAACCTGTTCAGGTC
CCAGGTCAAGTGCCTGTTTCCCAGTTGATCTCGGTGCAACCACAGGCTATTCCGTCACCGGCTATTCCCA
TGCAACAGAAGCCGACGGTGCACTACATTCAACCGCCACAGCTGGCCTCTTATCAAAATTCGAATGCATC
GATGCAGGAGATGACCAATAACCAGGTCATTTCGCCGACAGGCAGTCAACAAATGCAACAGCAACAACCC
GTAGTGGCACCAACAGTCAATCATCAGGTCATGCCGCAGCAGCAAGTGAACCAACAACAGCAACAACCAC
AAATGATGCAGCAAATACCCCAGCAAGTTCAAGTGCAACAGCCCCAAACTGTATTGCCTCCGCAGCCACA
TGAGCAGCAGCCACAGCAACAACAACAGCCACTGCAGCAGCAACTGCAGCAGCTTATGCATACTAACGTG
CAGGCTCCGGATTTGACTCAACAGCAACAAATGGCTCAGCAACAGGCCCAGCAATATTTTCAGCAGCAGC
AGCAACAGCCTCAGCAGGCCGTTAACATGCAACAAGCTTATGCAATGCAGCAAGCTGGCCAACAGCAACA
GCTTTCGCAGCCTCTTCAAATTCAGCAACAGATCTTGCAGCAACAACAAGTGGCCGTTTCACATCAGCAA
CAGATAATGCAGCAACAACTGGCCCAGCATCAGCTGCAACAGCTGCAGCAGCAGCAGCTTCAACAACAGC
AACTGCAACAGCAACAGCAGCAGCAAATACAACAACAGCAACTCCAACAACAACAACTCCAGCAACAGCA
ATTCGTACAGCAGTATGCGCAGGCAATGCCTCAGCAACAACATCAGCAACTCGTTACGGGATCGCAAGTC
ATGGCACCGCATCAACATCAGCAACCTATTCAGATCCCAGTGCAGATGCAAGTTCCACCGACGTCCGTGG
CTCCTCCAATACAACACACTTACAATCAGCAGGGCGGACAAGTAACGCTCAGTGATGCCCAACAGCAACA
GCATCCTGGATTCTCGGCCGTACCACAACAGGCAGCGCCATTTATACAACAGCCCACACAGCAACCCATT
CAGCTATCAATGCCTTTGGAACAACAATTGCAGCAATTGCTGCATAGCCAGCCAGCCCAGCAACAACAGG
CCATGAGCCAACAGCAGCAACAGTCTATGGTCCAACAGCAGCAACAGCCCTTGGTGCAACAGCAACAACT
GCCTTTGGTACAACAGCAGCCGCCTTTGGTCCAGCAGCAGCAACCGCTGGTTCAGCATCAGCAGCCTTCG
GTCCAACATCAGCAACCTTTGGTGCAACAGCCCCAGCAACAGCAACCACAGCCCCAGAATCAGCAACCAC
AGCCCCAGACACAGCAAACACACGTGGTTCAGCAACAACCACCACAGCAGCAACCTGCAGTAGAGCAAAT
CTCACAGATTTCTTCGCAAGTGCCTGTTCAACAGGAAAATCTGCAGCCAATACAGGTCAACAAAGATGCG
AATGTCGCAACGGATGCAATGTCCCTAAATAGCGCCCACGGTGCCCTCGAACCTGCACCGAAGACCGAAC
CCCAGAACTCTGCTGATGCGGAAAAGCAGCAAAAGCAGACAGGCACGGGCACACGTTCCCAGAAACCGAG
GCGATCAAACCGGAGCGGCAACGAACGGATTCCCAAACTTAGTGTAACCAGCGTCGACGAGGGCAGCGTC
ATAAACTGTCACATGGAAAATAAACTTAAAACGATTACATTTAAATTCGACATAGGAGACGTAAATCCGG
TTGAAATAGCCAATAAATTGATCGCCCAAGATTTGCTTTCTAATTGTCAAAGTACAGTTTTTGTGGAAAT
GATCAATGAAATTGTTGACCAAGTCAAACAGAATCCCAATCAAATCCCTATACCGACAAATTATCGCCGC
AATATTGAAAAGCGGGATGAAACCGCCAGCGACATCACAAAGATGTTCGAGCCCACTATCCATGGTGTTG
AAACCCTGCCATCCGGTGGAGGAGGCGCTGAACAGTCAAACTGCAACTTGACTTTAGAGGCCAGGTCCCA
TTTATCCAACATACCAAATGCGAAAGAACCACAGCTGAACGTCAGCACTCCGCCCACAACCACTTCGACT
ATGTCTTCCTCATCAACCGCATCGAGGGATGCGCCCAATAGTAGCAATGACGTGACCATCGGCTCTGGTT
CCGTTTCTCGAAAAACGAGCACGGCCTCGGAGTACACTTCGCTATCGATTGACTATATGCCCGACAGCAA
CATTACTCCAACTGGTCCGGAGCCACCGCTTGACGATGGCAAGGATAAAAAACCTTGCTCCCTTGCTATA
GCCAGAATGCAAAAGCTCTTGGAGTCGGCCGGCAATGGTGCTCCTCGCAGCCTGAATTTGCCCTTGAATC
GTCACCTGAAAATTCAAGAGGACTTGAAGCATACTAGAAGTCTTGACGATTTGACCGCAGTGAAAATAAC
CTTTGACATGCCCAACAAGGCTGCATTGGACACTTCGGAAAACGCTCAGCAGGCCACAGAAGCGGAAGCG
GAGAAACCAAAAGATAAATCCGGACAGGCAGTAGGCAACCAGGGAACTGGAGCGGCCAACACTCTAGAGC
AGTTAAAAATAGAACTGGAGAACATTACTCATGCCCACGCGTTTGCCTCCGCTGTAGTGGCCTCGATTAA
CAACAGAGCTCCTCATCAAGCTTCCCCAGCAATGTCCTCCCTAAAGGCCACTTCTGGACAACCACAGACA
CAAGAGATAACCAAGCCAAATAACGGAGCAGGCCCTTCAGTACCCTCAGTGGGTCAGAATACTCCCACTG
CAGCCTTAACATCCGCCAGGGGCTCAGGCTCCTCCGTCTACAACTCACGTCGCACATCCATCGACAACAG
CGTGGGATCCGACATGCACCTGCACACTGCCACTAATCTTGAAGGGACAGTGAGCAACCCGGATCCGATC
CCGACTGAGGCATCGGTTGGAATTACCATTGCTACGGGTCATGAGAAGCAACTCTCCAAGCAGCCCAGTT
TGGAAAAGCCTTCTGCCACTTCCATTTTAACGAACAACAGTGATCCTCCGCAAAGGAATCCCAGCAATGG
ATCAATTAACCAAAATTCAATAGCTGATTTGGAAAAGAAATTGGCAGCTTTGCGAAATACCGAAAACACA
GAAGAGTCTGCAACAGCAACGTTGTCAGTGGTTCCTAAACAAGTTGAAGAGGTAGTCAATCCAAGCGCGC
GTAAAATTTCGCGTTTTAGTGTCAGTCGTGTGCAGGAGCAGAAAACTTCAACCGGAGTTGAGGAACCAGC
TCAAGGTCAACTTAAGATCGACCTCCAAGTCGCCGGCCCTGGAGGCCAGGTGCAGACCAACAACTCCGTT
CAGAACGGCAGCGTGGTCAACACTCCAACCGAAGTCATCAGCTCTCCTATTCAAAATGTTCCGCTGGCCA
TTAACGGAATTCAGTTGATGTACCAACAGCCCCAGCAGATACACCAGTTGCCAGGTGGAACATCAACTAC
TACAAGTGGAGCAGGGACTCAGTGCATTGTAGTGCCGCAAGTGGTCAATCAAAATGGCACCCACGTGCAA
CAGCCGTCTAACCTACAGCCACAGCAGCAGAGCGTACATCCAAATATGACTCAACAGCCACAGCAGACGC
CACTTAATGGGCACCCATCTATGGTTAACACTCTTCAGCAGCAGCCACCACAACAATCCTTACCGATGCA
GACGATTCAGTCGCAGCAGCAGCAGCATAACCAAATGCCTATCATTTCGCAACAACAGCAGCAGCAGATC
CTAATGCAGCAGCAACAGCAACAGGGATCCCAGCAAGGATCACAGCAATTTAATTTGCCTGGCACACAAC
AGACTCATCCTCAGCACCAGTTCATCCAGTCGCAGCCCAACCAACTTCACTCGCTTCCGCCCCAGGTAGT
GAGCATGGCTCAGGGAAATCTGCCGCATCAGCTTCCACCCATGCAGACTATGGGAGCCCAACAGCAAATG
ATCTCGCAACAACAGCATCAGTTGCAGATGCAGTCGCATATGCACCAACAAAACGTGCCCGGAATGTACA
ACCAGCAGACTGGAGCTCGTGTGGCAGCACCCCAAAATTTCGCAGGTGCAGTTCCAAATCATTTGTTGCA
GCAGTCCCCTTTGATGGCATCCCAGCAGCCAGCACAGCCCATGCAACACGTTATGCAACCGATTTTCAAT
GCAACGTCCGGTGAAGTTACCGAAGAGCCTGTCTCTTTAGCAGCTACGCATCCGCATCTGCTACCGAGCG
ATATTCAATCCGATATAAAGCACAATTTAGACTCATTAGTGAACCAATTGTGCAATACGCGCTTGGGTAC
TAACCAGCACCAACGGCTGTTGCTGTTGCGTCAGAGACAACTCATCGAAGAGGACGAGCTGCGTCTTAAA
CATTATGTGGAATACGAAAAGTTCCAAAAGGCACTGCGCCAATCTATTAGCACAAACGTTCCAGCTAATG
CAGCTTACTATTCTGCGGCTGCCGCACAGCTTCCAACTAATTTGGCAGCCCCAGCAGCTCCGTCCTCATC
GAATCCGACGTCCACTAGCTCCGCAAACACATAAC
Features (pLannotate 1.2.2; 19 found; start..end, strand, type, name):
     50..133     +  CDS            large T antigen (fragment): large T antigen from SV40 (simian virus 40)
    156..237     +  polyA_signal   SV40 poly(A) signal: SV40 polyadenylation signal
    338..407     +  protein_bind   attB: attB site for the φC31 integrase (Groth et al., 2000) phage φC31 integrase
    626..644     -  promoter       T3 promoter: promoter for bacteriophage T3 RNA polymerase
    687..709     -  protein_bind   lac operator (fragment): The lac repressor binds to the lac operator to inhibit transcription in E. coli. This inhibition can be relieved by adding lactose or isopropyl-β-D-thiogalactopyranoside (IPTG). lac repressor encoded by lacI
    713..743     -  promoter       lac promoter: promoter for the E. coli lac operon
    758..779     -  protein_bind   CAP binding site: CAP binding activates transcription in the presence of cAMP. E. coli catabolite activator protein
    792..884     -  CDS            lacI (fragment): lac repressor; lacI; The lac repressor binds to the lac operator to inhibit transcription in E. coli. This inhibition can be relieved by adding lactose or isopropyl-β-D-thiogalactopyranoside (IPTG).
   1067..1655    -  rep_origin     ori: high-copy-number ColE1/pMB1/pBR322/pUC origin of replication
   1826..2686    -  CDS            AmpR: β-lactamase; bla; confers resistance to ampicillin, carbenicillin, and related antibiotics
   2687..2791    -  promoter       AmpR promoter: bla
   2844..3272    -  rep_origin     f1 ori (sequence partly withheld): f1 bacteriophage origin of replication; arrow indicates direction of (+) strand synthesis
   3277..3434    -  CDS            lacZα (fragment): LacZα fragment of β-galactosidase; lacZ fragment
   3437..3455    +  promoter       T7 promoter: promoter for bacteriophage T7 RNA polymerase
   3480..7599    +  gene           mini-white: white; This modified version of the white gene lacks part of the first intron.
   7606..7639    -  protein_bind   loxP: Cre-mediated recombination occurs in the 8-bp core sequence (GCATACAT). Cre recombinase
   7660..7678    +  misc_feature   MCS (fragment): pBluescript multiple cloning site
   7950..8381    -  CDS            Tailor (fragment): TUTT_DROME - Experimental evidence at protein level: Swiss-Prot protein existence level 1. Uridylyltransferase which mediates terminal uridylation of miRNAs, leading to their degradation. Has high specificity for splicing-derived miRNAs (mirtrons) and other miRNA substrates containing a 3'-G terminal nucleotide. Appears to be a major suppressor of mirtron biogenesis. From Drosophila melanogaster (Fruit fly).
  11103..11942   +  CDS            WNK8 (fragment): WNK8_ARATH - Experimental evidence at protein level: Swiss-Prot protein existence level 1. Regulates flowering time by modulating the photoperiod pathway. Phosphorylates the vacuolar ATPase subunit C (VATC) and RGS1 (PubMed:16427632, PubMed:18761494). Regulates EDM2 that, in turn, modulates development processes (PubMed:20840782, PubMed:20149132). From Arabidopsis thaliana (Mouse-ear cress).
