[The description below was written by a language model from this plasmid's Addgene catalogue record and pLannotate feature annotations shown in this document.]
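Description:
pAttB-Tub-HA-Wnk is a Drosophila germline transformation vector of about 17.1 kb, built on the pAttB-Tub backbone and designed to express the fly kinase Wnk ubiquitously from a tubulin promoter. In E. coli it is maintained as a high-copy plasmid through a ColE1/pUC-type origin and selected with ampicillin via the β-lactamase gene. An f1 origin, lac promoter/operator remnants, a lacZα fragment and flanking T3 and T7 promoters are carried over from a pBluescript-type cloning vector. For fly transgenesis the plasmid carries a φC31 attB site, which allows integrase-mediated, site-specific insertion into a genomic attP landing site. Transformants are identified by eye colour rescue from the mini-white marker (White+). A single loxP site lies next to mini-white; the record does not say how it is meant to be used.

The insert is D. melanogaster Wnk (CG7177), described as most similar to the RO variant, with an N-terminal HA epitope tag for detection. An SV40 polyadenylation signal, together with a short large T antigen fragment, is positioned to terminate the transcript. Automated annotation does not label the tubulin promoter, the HA tag or the full Wnk coding sequence. The only hit within the insert is a fragment matched by homology to Arabidopsis WNK8, most likely reflecting the conserved kinase domain of fly Wnk. The antisense "Tailor" fragments upstream probably represent Drosophila genomic sequence included with the promoter region, though the record does not confirm this. The depositor and sequencing-derived records differ by only 16 nt and are otherwise concordant. The purpose line's reference to the "indicated Wnk variant" suggests the construct may belong to a set of related Wnk expression plasmids.
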