Addgene plasmid #203968: pAttB-Tub-HA-Wnk
Purpose: Fly transformation vector expressing indicated Wnk variant under tubulin promoter for ubiquitous expression
Depositing lab: Andreas Jenny. Depositing organization: Albert Einstein College of Medicine.
Backbone
  Vector backbone: pAttB-Tub
  Vector type: Insect Expression
  Selectable markers: White+
Growth in bacteria
  Bacterial resistance: Ampicillin, 100 μg/mL
  Growth temperature: 37°C
  Growth strain: DH5alpha
  Copy number: High Copy
Gene/Insert
  Gene/Insert name: Wnk (most similar to RO variant)
  Species: D. melanogaster (fly)
  Entrez Gene: Wnk (a.k.a. Dmel_CG7177, CG7177, DWNK, DmWNK, Dmel\CG7177, WNK, cg7177, dWNK, dWnk, wnk)
  Tag / fusion protein: HA (N terminal on insert)
  Cloning method: Restriction Enzyme; 5′ cloning site unknown (unknown if destroyed)
Terms and licenses: Academic/Nonprofit Terms; Industry Terms: Not Available to Industry
Depositor comments: Lab plasmid #1188
How to cite: pAttB-Tub-HA-Wnk was a gift from Andreas Jenny (Addgene plasmid # 203968 ; http://n2t.net/addgene:203968 ; RRID:Addgene_203968)
